>Addgene plasmid #237397 | pLV-mCherry-Parkin | addgene full sequence | sequence record 469931 | Addgene NGS Result
GATTCTTCATGCAATTGTCGGTCAAGCCTTGCCTTGTTGTAGCTTAAATTTTGCTCGCGCACTACTCAGC
GACCTCCAACACACAAGCAGGGAGCAGATACTGGCTTAACTATGCGGCATCAGAGCAGATTGTACTGAGA
GTGCACCATAGGGGATCGGGAGATCTCCCGATCCGTCGACGTCAGGTGGCACTTTTCGGGGAAATGTGCG
CGGAACCCCTATTTGTTTATTTTTCTAAATACATTCAAATATGTATCCGCTCATGAGACAATAACCCTGA
TAAATGCTTCAATAATATTGAAAAAGGAAGAGTATGAGTATTCAACATTTCCGTGTCGCCCTTATTCCCT
TTTTTGCGGCATTTTGCCTTCCTGTTTTTGCTCACCCAGAAACGCTGGTGAAAGTAAAAGATGCTGAAGA
TCAGTTGGGTGCACGAGTGGGTTACATCGAACTGGATCTCAACAGCGGTAAGATCCTTGAGAGTTTTCGC
CCCGAAGAACGTTTTCCAATGATGAGCACTTTTAAAGTTCTGCTATGTGGCGCGGTATTATCCCGTATTG
ACGCCGGGCAAGAGCAACTCGGTCGCCGCATACACTATTCTCAGAATGACTTGGTTGAGTACTCACCAGT
CACAGAAAAGCATCTTACGGATGGCATGACAGTAAGAGAATTATGCAGTGCTGCCATAACCATGAGTGAT
AACACTGCGGCCAACTTACTTCTGACAACGATCGGAGGACCGAAGGAGCTAACCGCTTTTTTGCACAACA
TGGGGGATCATGTAACTCGCCTTGATCGTTGGGAACCGGAGCTGAATGAAGCCATACCAAACGACGAGCG
TGACACCACGATGCCTGTAGCAATGGCAACAACGTTGCGCAAACTATTAACTGGCGAACTACTTACTCTA
GCTTCCCGGCAACAATTAATAGACTGGATGGAGGCGGATAAAGTTGCAGGACCACTTCTGCGCTCGGCCC
TTCCGGCTGGCTGGTTTATTGCTGATAAATCTGGAGCCGGTGAGCGTGGGTCTCGCGGTATCATTGCAGC
ACTGGGGCCAGATGGTAAGCCCTCCCGTATCGTAGTTATCTACACGACGGGGAGTCAGGCAACTATGGAT
GAACGAAATAGACAGATCGCTGAGATAGGTGCCTCACTGATTAAGCATTGGTAACTGTCAGACCAAGTTT
ACTCATATATACTTTAGATTGATTTAAAACTTCATTTTTAATTTAAAAGGATCTAGGTGAAGATCCTTTT
TGATAATCTCATGACCAAAATCCCTTAACGTGAGTTTTCGTTCCACTGAGCGTCAGACCCCGTAGAAAAG
ATCAAAGGATCTTCTTGAGATCCTTTTTTTCTGCGCGTAATCTGCTGCTTGCAAACAAAAAAACCACCGC
TACCAGCGGTGGTTTGTTTGCCGGATCAAGAGCTACCAACTCTTTTTCCGAAGGTAACTGGCTTCAGCAG
AGCGCAGATACCAAATACTGTTCTTCTAGTGTAGCCGTAGTTAGGCCACCACTTCAAGAACTCTGTAGCA
CCGCCTACATACCTCGCTCTGCTAATCCTGTTACCAGTGGCTGCTGCCAGTGGCGATAAGTCGTGTCTTA
CCGGGTTGGACTCAAGACGATAGTTACCGGATAAGGCGCAGCGGTCGGGCTGAACGGGGGGTTCGTGCAC
ACAGCCCAGCTTGGAGCGAACGACCTACACCGAACTGAGATACCTACAGCGTGAGCTATGAGAAAGCGCC
ACGCTTCCCGAAGGGAGAAAGGCGGACAGGTATCCGGTAAGCGGCAGGGTCGGAACAGGAGAGCGCACGA
GGGAGCTTCCAGGGGGAAACGCCTGGTATCTTTATAGTCCTGTCGGGTTTCGCCACCTCTGACTTGAGCG
TCGATTTTTGTGATGCTCGTCAGGGGGGCGGAGCCTATGGAAAAACGCCAGCAACGCGGCCTTTTTACGG
TTCCTGGCCTTTTGCTGGCCTTTTGCTCACATGCTGCTAGAGATTTTCCACACTGACTAAAAGGGTCTGA
GGGATCTCTAGTTACCAGAGTCACACAACAGACGGGCACACACTACTTGAAGCACTCAAGGCAAGCTTTA
TTGAGGCTTAAGCAGTGGGTTCCCTAGTTAGCCAGAGAGCTCCCAGGCTCAGATCTGGTCTAACCAGAGA
GACCCAGTACAGTCCGGATGCAGCTCTCGGGCCATGTGATGAAATGCTAGGCGGCTGTCAAACCTCCACT
CTAATACTTCTCTCTCCGGGTCATCCATCCCATGCAGGCTCACAGGGTGTAACAAGCGGGTGTTCTCTCC
TTCATTGGCTTCTTCTACCTTCTCTTGCTCAACTGGTACTAGCTTGTAGCACCATCCAAAGGTCAGTGGA
TATCTGATCCCTGGCCCTGGTGTGTAGTTCTGCCAATCAGGGAAGTAGCCTTGTGTGTGGTAGATCCACA
GATCAAGGATATCTTGTCTTCGTTGGGAGTGAATTAGCCCTTCCAGTCCCCCCTTTTCTTTTAAAAAGTG
GCTAAGATCTACAGCTGCCTTGTAAGTCATTGGTCTTAAAGGTACCTGAGGTGTGACTGGAAAACCCACC
TCCTCCTCCTCTTGTGCTTCTAGCCAGGCACAATCAGCATTGGTAGCTGCTGTATTGCTACTTGTGATTG
CTCCATGTTTTTCTAGGTCTCGATCGAGGTCGACGGTATCGATGCGGGGAGGCGGCCCAAAGGGAGATCC
GACTCGTCTGAGGGCGAAGGCGAAGACGCGGAAGAGGCCGCAGAGCCGGCAGCAGGCCGCGGGAAGGAAG
GTCCGCTGGATTGAGGGCCGAAGGGACGTAGCAGAAGGACGTCCCGCGCAGAATCCAGGTGGCAACACAG
GCGAGCAGCCAAGGAAAGGACGATGATTTCCCCGACAACACCACGGAATTGTCAGTGCCCAACAGCCGAG
CCCCTGTCCAGCAGCGGGCAAGGCAGGCGGCGATGAGTTCCGCCGTGGCAATAGGGAGGGGGAAAGCGAA
AGTCCCGGAAAGGAGCTGACAGGTGGTGGCAATGCCCCAACCAGTGGGGGTTGCGTCAGCAAACACAGTG
CACACCACGCCACGTTGCCTGACAACGGGCCACAACTCCTCATAAAGAGACAGCAACCAGGATTTATACA
AGGAGGAGAAAATGAAAGCCATACGGGAAGCAATAGCATGATACAAAGGCATTAAAGCAGCGTATCCACA
TAGCGTAAAAGGAGCAACATAGTTAAGAATACCAGTCAATCTTTCACAAATTTTGTAATCCAGAGGTTGA
TTATCGATAAGCTTGATATCGAATTGTACCTAGTGGAACCGGAACCCTTAAACATGTCTCGACCTGGCTT
ACTAGTCGGTTCAACTCTAGGTTTACTTGTACACTACACGTCGAACCAGTGGTCCCCCATGCAGACGCGG
TTCCACTCGCAGCCACAGTTCCAGCACCACTCGAGCCTGCACTGGGGCTGCGGACACTTCATGTGCATGC
AGCCTCCATTTTTTTCCACTGGTACATGGCAGCGGGGACAGGGCTTGGTGGTTTTCTTGATGGTTTCTTT
GGAGGCTGCTTCCCAACGAGCCTGCTCGGCGGCTCTTTCATCGACTCTGTAGGCCTGAGTAGTTGTTCCT
GAGGCTTCAAATACGGCACTGCACTCCCCTTCATGGTACGCTTCTTTACATTCCCGGCAGAAGGCAAACC
CACAGCCCAGGCCATTGCCCCCTTCGCAGGTGACTTTCCTCTGGTCAGGCTCCGGCAGCAGCCCCGCTCC
ACAGCCAGGGCGGGGGCATAACACGCCCCCCATCTGCAGGACACACTCCTCTGCACCATACTGCTGGTAC
CGGTTGTACTGCTCTTCTCCCAGAATCCTGAAGTGATGGAGCTCTTTAATCAAGGAGTTGGGACAGCCAG
CCACACAAGGCAGGGAGTAGCCAAGCTGAGGGTCGTGGACAAACTGCCGATCATTGAGTCTTGTCACACA
GTATAAGTGGAAACAGTCTAAGCAAATCACGTGGCGGGAGTTGCACTGGAAAACCAGGACGGGGCTCCTG
ACGTCTGTGCACGTAATGCAAGTGATGTTCCGACTATTTGTTGCGATCAGGTGCAAAGCTACTGATGTTT
CCTTGTCAGAGGTGGGGTGTGCTCCACATTTAAAGAAAAATTCTGCACTAGTCCCAGGGCAGTGTGGGGA
TTGGCATTCACCACTCATCCGGTTTGGAATTAAAACATCATCCCAGCAAGATGGACCCTGGGTCAAGGTG
AGCGTTGCCTGCCTGCAGGTGCTGCACTGTACCCTGAGTTTTCCCGGCTGCACTCTTTGACAGGGGCCTT
TGCAATACACATAAAAGCTGTTGTAGATTGATCTACCTGCTGGACTTCCAGCTGGTGGTGAGTCCTTCCT
GCTGTCAGTGTGCAGAATGACAGCCAGCCCCACAGAGTCTCCTGGGAGGACTGAGCTGCTGAGGTCCACC
CGAGTCAAGCTCTGGGGCTCCCGCTCACAGCCTCCCGCCGCGTTTCTGGGGTCGTCGCCTCCAGTTGCAT
TCATTTCTTGACCTTTTCTCCACGGTCTCTGCACAATGTGAACAATGCTCTGCTGATCCAGGTCACAATT
CTGCACAGTCCAGTCATTCCTCAGCTCCTTCCCTGCGAAAATCACACGCAACTGGTCAGCCGGAACCCCC
TGTCGCTTAGCAACCACCTCCTTGAGCTGGAAGATGCTGGTGTCAGAATCGACCTCCACTGGGAAACCAT
GGCTGGAGTTGAACCTGACAAACACTATCAAAGCTTGAGCTCGAGATCTGAGTCCGGACTTGTACAGCTC
GTCCATGCCGCCGGTGGAGTGGCGGCCCTCGGCGCGTTCGTACTGTTCCACGATGGTGTAGTCCTCGTTG
TGGGAGGTGATGTCCAACTTGATGTTGACGTTGTAGGCGCCGGGCAGCTGCACGGGCTTCTTGGCCTTGT
AGGTGGTCTTGACCTCAGCGTCGTAGTGGCCGCCGTCCTTCAGCTTCAGCCTCTGCTTGATCTCGCCCTT
CAGGGCGCCGTCCTCGGGGTACATCCGCTCGGAGGAGGCCTCCCAGCCCATGGTCTTCTTCTGCATTACG
GGGCCGTCGGAGGGGAAGTTGGTGCCGCGCAGCTTCACCTTGTAGATGAACTCGCCGTCCTGCAGGGAGG
AGTCCTGGGTCACGGTCACCACGCCGCCGTCCTCGAAGTTCATCACGCGCTCCCACTTGAAGCCCTCGGG
GAAGGACAGCTTCAAGTAGTCGGGGATGTCGGCGGGGTGCTTCACGTAGGCCTTGGAGCCGTACATGAAC
TGAGGGGACAGGATGTCCCAGGCGAAGGGCAGGGGGCCACCCTTGGTCACCTTCAGCTTGGCGGTCTGGG
TGCCCTCGTAGGGGCGGCCCTCGCCCTCGCCCTCGATCTCGAACTCGTGGCCGTTCACGGAGCCCTCCAT
GTGCACCTTGAAGCGCATGAACTCCTTGATGATGGCCATGTTATCCTCCTCGCCCTTGCTCACCATGGTG
GCGCTAGCTCACGACACCTGAAATGGAAGAAAAAAACTTTGAACCACTGTCTGAGGCTTGAGAATGAACC
AAGATCCAAACTCAAAAAGGGCAAATTCCAAGGAGAATTACATCAAGTGCCAAGCTGGCCTAACTTCAGT
CTCCACCCACTCAGTGTGGGGAAACTCCATCGCATAAAACCCCTCCCCCCAACCTAAAGACGACGTACTC
CAAAAGCTCGAGAACTAATCGAGGTGCCTGGACGGCGCCCGGTACTCCGTGGAGTCACATGAAGCGACGG
CTGAGGACGGAAAGGCCCTTTTCCTTTGTGTGGGTGACTCACCCGCCCGCTCTCCCGAGCGCCGCGTCCT
CCATTTTGAGCTCCCTGCAGCAGGGCCGGGAAGCGGCCATCTTTCCGCTCACGCAACTGGTGCCGACCGG
GCCAGCCTTGCCGCCCAGGGCGGGGCGATACACGGCGGCGCGAGGCCAGGCACCAGAGCAGGCCGGCCAG
CTTGAGACTACCCCCGTCCGATTCTCGGTGGCCGCGCTCGCAGGCCCCGCCTCGCCGAACATGTGCGCTG
GGACGCACGGGCCCCGTCGCCGCCCGCGGCCCCAAAAACCGAAATACCAGTGTGCAGATCTTGGCCCGCA
TTTACAAGACTATCTTGCCAGAAAAAAAGCGTCGCAGCAGGTCATCAAAAATTTTAAATGGCTAGAGACT
TATCGAAAGCAGCGAGACAGGCGCGAAGGTGCCACCAGATTCGCACGCGGCGGCCCCAGCGCCCAGGCCA
GGCCTCAACTCAAGCACGAGGCGAAGGGGCTCCTTAAGCGCAAGGCCTCGAACTCTCCCACCCACTTCCA
ACCCGAAGCTCGGGATCAAGAATCACGTACTGCAGCCAGGTGGAAGTAATTCAAGGCACGCAAGGGCCAT
AACCCGTAAAGAGGCCAGGCCCGCGGGAACCACACACGGCACTTACCTGTGTTCTGGCGGCAAACCCGTT
GCGAAAAAGAACGTTCACGGCGACTACTGCACTTATATACGGTTCTCCCCCACCCTCGGGAAAAAGGCGG
AGCCAGTACACGACATCACTTTCCCAGTTTACCCCGCGCCACCTTCTCTAGGCACCGGTTCAATTGCCGA
CCCCTCCCCCCAACTTCTCGGGGACTGTGGGCGATGTGCGCTCTGCCCACTGACGGGCACATGCATGGCG
GTAATACGGTTATCCACGCGGCCCTAGAGCGGGCCCGGTACTAACCAAACTGGATCTCTGCTGTCCCTGT
AATAAACCCGAAAATTTTGAATTTTTGTAATTTGTTTTTGTAATTCTTTAGTTTGTATGTCTGTTGCTAT
TATGTCTACTATTCTTTCCCCTGCACTGTACCCCCCAATCCCCCCTTTTCTTTTAAAATTGTGGATGAAT
ACTGCCATTTGTCTGCAGAATTGGCGCACGCAGTGCCGATCCGTTCACTAATCGAATGGATCTGTCTCTG
TCTCTCTCTCCACCTTCTTCTTCTATTCCTTCGGGCCTGTCGGGTCCCCTCGGGGTTGGGAGGTGGGTCT
GAAACGATAATGGTGAATATCCCTGCCTAACTCTATTCACTATAGAAAGTACAGCAAAAACTATTCTTAA
ACCTACCAAGCCTCCTACTATCATTATGAATAATTTTATATACCACAGCCAATTTGTTATGTTAAACCAA
TTCCACAAACTTGCCCATTTATCTAATTCCAATAATTCTTGTTCATTCTTTTCTTGCTGGTTTTGCGATT
CTTCAATTAAGGAGTGTATTAAGCTTGTGTAATTGTTAATTTCTCTGTCCCACTCCATCCAGGTCGTGTG
ATTCCAAATCTGTTCCAGAGATTTATTACTCCAACTAGCATTCCAAGGCACAGCAGTGGTGCAAATGAGT
TTTCCAGAGCAACCCCAAATCCCCAGGAGCTGTTGATCCTTTAGGTATCTTTCCACAGCCAGGATTCTTG
CCTGGAGCTGCTTGATGCCCCAGACTGTGAGTTGCAACAGATGCTGTTGCGCCTCAATAGCCCTCAGCAA
ATTGTTCTGCTGCTGCACTATACCAGACAATAATTGTCTGGCCTGTACCGTCAGCGTCATTGACGCTGCG
CCCATAGTGCTTCCTGCTGCTCCCAAGAACCCAAGGAACAAAGCTCCTATTCCCACTGCTCTTTTTTCTC
TCTGCACCACTCTTCTCTTTGCCTTGGTGGGTGCTACTCCTAATGGTTCAATTTTTACTACTTTATATTT
ATATAATTCACTTCTCCAATTGTCCCTCATATCTCCTCCTCCAGGTCTGAAGATCAGCGGCCGGCCGCTT
GCTGTGCGGTGGTCTTACTTTTGTTTTGCTCTTCCTCTATCTTGTCTAAAGCTTCCTTGGTGTCTTTTAT
CTCTATCCTTTGATGCACACAATAGAGGGTTGCTACTGTATTATATAATGATCTAAGTTCTTCTGATCCT
GTCTGAAGGGATGGTTGTAGCTGTCCCAGTATTTGTCTACAGCCTTCTGATGTTTCTAACAGGCCAGGAT
TAACTGCGAATCGTTCTAGCTCCCTGCTTGCCCATACTATATGTTTTAATTTATATTTTTTCTTTCCCCC
TGGCCTTAACCGAATTTTTTCCCATCGCGATCTAATTCTCCCCCGCTTAATACTGACGCTCTCGCACCCA
TCTCTCTCCTTCTAGCCTCCGCTAGTCAAAATTTTTGGCGTACTCACCAGTCGCCGCCCCTCGCCTCTTG
CCGTGCGCGCTTCAGCAAGCCGAGTCCTGCGTCGAGAGAGCTCCTCTGGTTTCCCTTTCGCTTTCAAGTC
CCTGTTCGGGCGCCACTGCTAGAGATTTTCCACACTGACTAAAAGGGTCTGAGGGATCTCTAGTTACCAG
AGTCACACAACAGACGGGCACACACTACTTGAAGCACTCAAGGCAAGCTTTATTGAGGCTTAAGCAGTGG
GTTCCCTAGTTAGCCAGAGAGCTCCCAGGCTCAGATCTGGTCTAACCAGAGAGACCCAGTACAGGCAAAA
CGCGCTGCTTATATAGACCTCCCACCGTACACGCCTACCGCCCATTTGCGTCAATGGGGCGGAGTTGTTA
CGACATTTTGGAAAGTCCCGTTGATTTTGGTGCCAAAACAAACTCCCATTGACGTCAATGGGGTGGAGAC
TTGGAAATCCCCGTGAGTCAAACCGCTATCCACGCCCATTGATGTACTGCCAAAACCGCATCACCATGGT
AATAGCGATGACTAATACGTAGATGTACTGCCAAGTAGGAAAGTCCCATAAGGTCATGTACTGGGCATAA
TGCCAGGCGGGCCATTTACCGTCATTGACGTCAATAGGGGGCGTACTTGGCATATGATACACTTGATGTA
CTGCCAAGTGGGCAGTTTACCGTAAATACTCCACCCATTGACGTCAATGGAAAGTCCCTATTGGCGTTAC
TATGGGAACATACGTCATTATTGACGTCAATGGGCGGGGGTCGTTGGGCGGTCAGCCAGGCGGGCCATTT
ACCGTAAGTTATGTAACGCGGAACTCCATATATGGGCTATGAACTAATGACCCCGTAATTGATTACTATT
AATAACTAGTCAATAATCAATGTCAACGCGTATATCTGGCCCGTACATCGCGAAGCAGCGCAAAACGCCT
AACCCTAAGCA
Features (pLannotate 1.2.2; 22 found; start..end, strand, type, name):
     98..150     +  misc_feature   bom (fragment): basis of mobility region from pBR322
    209..313     +  promoter       AmpR promoter: bla
    314..1174    +  CDS            AmpR: β-lactamase; bla; confers resistance to ampicillin, carbenicillin, and related antibiotics
   1345..1933    +  rep_origin     ori: high-copy-number ColE1/pMB1/pBR322/pUC origin of replication
   1995..2175    -  LTR            5' LTR (truncated): truncated 5' long terminal repeat (LTR) from HIV-1
   2182..2682    -  CDS            nef (fragment): NEF_HV1LA - Experimental evidence at protein level: Swiss-Prot protein existence level 1. Extracellular Nef protein targets CD4(+) T-lymphocytes for apoptosis by interacting with CXCR4 surface receptors. From Human immunodeficiency virus type 1 group M subtype B (isolate Lai) (HIV-1).
   2684..2703    -  misc_feature   MCS (fragment): pBluescript multiple cloning site
   2704..3292    -  misc_feature   WPRE: woodchuck hepatitis virus posttranscriptional regulatory element
   3292..3315    -  misc_feature   MCS (fragment): pBluescript multiple cloning site
   3397..4791    -  CDS            PRKN: PRKN_HUMAN - Also known as PARK2. Experimental evidence at protein level: Swiss-Prot protein existence level 1. Functions within a multiprotein E3 ubiquitin ligase complex, catalyzing the covalent attachment of ubiquitin moieties onto substrate proteins (PubMed:10888878, PubMed:10973942, PubMed:11431533, PubMed:12150907, PubMed:12628165, PubMed:15105460, PubMed:16135753, PubMed:21376232, PubMed:21532592, PubMed:23754282, PubMed:23620051, PubMed:24660806, PubMed:24751536, PubMed:32047033, PubMed:29311685, PubMed:22396657). Substrates include SYT11 and VDAC1 (PubMed:32047033, PubMed:29311685). O
   4791..4818    -  misc_feature   MCS (fragment): multiple cloning site
   4819..5526    -  CDS            mCherry: mCherry is a basic (constitutively fluorescent) red fluorescent protein published in 2004, derived from Discosoma sp.. It is reported to be a very rapidly-maturing monomer with low acid sensitivity.
   5548..6486    -  intron         EF-1α intron A: intron upstream of the start codon of human EF-1α
   6487..6698    -  promoter       EF-1α core promoter: core promoter for human elongation factor EF-1α
   6801..6918    -  misc_feature   cPPT/CTS: central polypurine tract and central termination sequence of HIV-1
   6968..7068    -  CDS            Rev (fragment): human immunodeficiency virus 1 (HIV-1) Rev protein; rev; enhances nuclear export of unspliced and incompletely spliced viral mRNAs
   7445..7678    -  misc_feature   RRE: The Rev response element (RRE) of HIV-1 allows for Rev-dependent mRNA export from the nucleus to the cytoplasm.
   7853..8191    -  CDS            HIV-1 gag (fragment): gag protein from human immunodeficiency virus 1; gag
   8175..8300    -  misc_feature   HIV-1 Ψ: packaging signal of human immunodeficiency virus type 1
   8347..8527    -  LTR            5' LTR (truncated): truncated 5' long terminal repeat (LTR) from HIV-1
   8545..8744    -  promoter       CMV promoter: human cytomegalovirus (CMV) immediate early promoter
   8745..9124    -  enhancer       CMV enhancer: human cytomegalovirus immediate early enhancer
