[The description below was written by a language model from this plasmid's Addgene catalogue record and pLannotate feature annotations shown in this document.]
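Description:
pLV-mCherry-Parkin is a 9,181 bp HIV-1-based lentiviral transfer plasmid built on the pSicoR backbone for stable expression of a fluorescently tagged human Parkin (PRKN) in mammalian cells. In bacteria it is maintained through a high-copy ColE1/pUC-type origin and selected with ampicillin via the β-lactamase gene. There is no mammalian drug-resistance marker, and the record lists mCherry itself as the selectable marker, so transduced cells are identified or sorted by red fluorescence.

The viral portion, annotated on the reverse strand, begins with a CMV enhancer/promoter placed upstream of a truncated 5′ LTR. This chimeric arrangement drives genomic RNA production in packaging cells. It is followed by the Ψ packaging signal with adjoining gag sequence, the Rev response element for Rev-dependent nuclear export of the unspliced genome, and the cPPT/CTS, which aids nuclear import of the reverse-transcribed DNA. The internal expression cassette uses the human EF-1α core promoter together with its intron A to transcribe mCherry fused through a short linker of cloning-site sequence to the N terminus of the PRKN coding sequence. A WPRE downstream enhances transcript stability and expression. The cassette ends with a nef fragment and a second truncated LTR element, which the annotation tool labels as a 5′ LTR but which sits in the 3′ LTR position.

Parkin is an E3 ubiquitin ligase, and the associated publication concerns cryo-electron tomography of mitochondrial depolarization and mitophagic engulfment. The construct is therefore suited to generating cell lines in which Parkin can be followed by red fluorescence in mitophagy studies. Part of the plasmid was derived from a construct made in another laboratory.
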