Addgene plasmid #237397: pLV-mCherry-Parkin
Purpose: Lentivirus plasmid for the stable expression of mCherry-Parkin in mammalian cells
Depositing lab: James Hurley. Depositing organization: University of California, Berkeley. Publication: In situ cryo-ET visualization of mitochondrial depolarization and mitophagic engulfment. Rose K, Herrmann E, Kakudji E, Lizarrondo J, Celebi AY, Wilfling F, Lewis SC, Hurley JH. Proc Natl Acad Sci U S A. 2025 Aug 5;122(31):e2511890122. doi: 10.1073/pnas.2511890122. Epub 2025 Jul 31. PubMed 40743392.
Backbone
  Vector backbone: pSicoR
  Total vector size (bp): 9181
  Vector type: Mammalian Expression, Lentiviral
  Selectable markers: mCherry
Growth in bacteria
  Bacterial resistance: Ampicillin, 100 μg/mL
  Growth temperature: 37°C
  Growth strain: NEB Stable
  Copy number: High Copy
Gene/Insert
  Gene/Insert name: PRKN
  Species: H. sapiens (human)
  Insert size (bp): 2133
  Entrez Gene: PRKN (a.k.a. AR-JP, LPRS2, PARK2, PDJ)
  Promoter: EF1A
  Tag / fusion protein: mCherry (N terminal on insert)
  Cloning method: Restriction Enzyme; 5′ cloning site NheI (not destroyed); 3′ cloning site BsrGI (destroyed during cloning)
  Sequencing primers: 5′ EF-1a
Resource information
  A portion of this plasmid was derived from a plasmid made by: Richard Youle
Terms and licenses: Academic/Nonprofit Terms; Industry Terms: Not Available to Industry
Depositor comments: Please visit https://doi.org/10.1101/2025.03.24.645001 for bioRxiv preprint.
How to cite: pLV-mCherry-Parkin was a gift from James Hurley (Addgene plasmid # 237397 ; http://n2t.net/addgene:237397 ; RRID:Addgene_237397)
